Addgene plasmid #117590: pEPOR2KN0018
Purpose: Level2 MoClo construct, containing level1 plant expression cassettes for SpCas9-KA(pEPOR1CB0009) and sgRNA_NbPDS+1 mismatch(pEPOR1CB0018)
Depositing lab: Nicola Patron. Depositing organization: Earlham Institute. Publication: Comparison of efficiency and specificity of CRISPR-associated (Cas) nucleases in plants: An expanded toolkit for precision genome engineering. Raitskin O, Schudoma C, West A, Patron NJ. PLoS One. 2019 Feb 27;14(2):e0211598. doi: 10.1371/journal.pone.0211598. eCollection 2019. PubMed 30811422.
Backbone
  Vector backbone: pICSL4723
  Vector type: Plant Expression
Growth in bacteria
  Bacterial resistance: Kanamycin, 50 μg/mL
  Growth temperature: 37°C
  Growth strain: DH5alpha
  Copy number: High Copy
Gene/Insert
  Gene/Insert name: [35S:SpCas9-KA(pEPOR1CB0009) ] +[AtU6-26:sgRNA]
  Species: Synthetic
  Cloning method: Restriction Enzyme; 5′ cloning site BpiI (destroyed during cloning); 3′ cloning site BpiI (destroyed during cloning)
Terms and licenses: Academic/Nonprofit Terms; Industry Terms: Not Available to Industry
Depositor comments: Please visit https://www.biorxiv.org/content/early/2018/09/20/422766 for BioRxiv preprint
How to cite: pEPOR2KN0018 was a gift from Nicola Patron (Addgene plasmid # 117590 ; http://n2t.net/addgene:117590 ; RRID:Addgene_117590)
