[The description below was written by a language model from this plasmid's Addgene catalogue record and pLannotate feature annotations shown in this document.]
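Description:
pEPOR2KN0018 is a Level 2 MoClo (Golden Gate) plant expression construct assembled in the binary backbone pICSL4723, combining two Level 1 transcription units into a single T-DNA by BpiI cloning, which destroyed the flanking sites. The 11,257-nt plasmid carries nopaline-type left and right T-DNA border repeats, consistent with Agrobacterium-mediated delivery into plant cells. It has a high-copy ColE1/pUC-type origin for propagation in E. coli, together with the pVS1 oriV, RepA replication protein and StaA stability protein, which support maintenance in Agrobacterium. Bacterial selection is by kanamycin, through an aminoglycoside phosphotransferase gene driven by a bla promoter. No plant selectable marker is annotated between the borders.

The first cassette uses an enhanced CaMV 35S promoter with duplicated enhancer and the TMV Ω translational leader to drive a Streptococcus pyogenes Cas9 coding sequence, recorded as the SpCas9-KA variant. The record does not define which substitutions "KA" denotes. An EYFP coding sequence lies closely downstream of Cas9 and before the NOS terminator, suggesting a fluorescent fusion that would allow expression to be monitored, although the record does not state this explicitly. The second cassette is described as an AtU6-26 promoter driving a single guide RNA. The feature table detects only the SpCas9 gRNA scaffold, not the U6 promoter or spacer. According to the catalogue entry, the guide targets NbPDS but contains one mismatch to the target. This fits the associated study comparing the efficiency and specificity of Cas nucleases in plants, where the construct would test how well this Cas9 variant tolerates an imperfectly matched guide.
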