Features (pLannotate 1.2.2; 16 found; start..end, strand, type, name):
    127..803     +  promoter       CaMV 35S promoter (enhanced): cauliflower mosaic virus 35S promoter with a duplicated enhancer region
    828..881     +  misc_feature   TMV Ω: translational enhancer from the tobacco mosaic virus 5'-leader sequence (Gallie et al., 1988)
    890..4993    +  CDS            Cas9: Cas9 (Csn1) endonuclease from the Streptococcus pyogenes Type II CRISPR/Cas system generates RNA-guided double strand breaks in DNA
   5033..5749    +  CDS            EYFP: EYFP is a basic (constitutively fluorescent) green/yellow fluorescent protein published in 1996, derived from Aequorea victoria. It is reported to be a very rapidly-maturing weak dimer with high acid sensitivity.
   5765..6017    +  terminator     NOS terminator: nopaline synthase terminator and poly(A) signal
   6269..6344    +  misc_RNA       gRNA scaffold: guide RNA scaffold for the Streptococcus pyogenes CRISPR/Cas9 system
   6356..6377    -  protein_bind   attB2 (fragment): mutant version of attB; recombination site for the Gateway® BP reaction BP Clonase™
   6449..6473    +  misc_feature   RB T-DNA repeat: right border repeat from nopaline C58 T-DNA
   6782..7411    +  CDS            pVS1 StaA: stability protein from the Pseudomonas plasmid pVS1 (Heeb et al., 2000)
   7840..8913    +  CDS            pVS1 RepA: replication protein from the Pseudomonas plasmid pVS1 (Heeb et al., 2000)
   8979..9173    +  rep_origin     pVS1 oriV: origin of replication for the Pseudomonas plasmid pVS1 (Heeb et al., 2000)
   9235..9303    +  promoter       AmpR promoter (fragment): bla
   9381..9485    +  promoter       AmpR promoter: bla
   9486..10280   +  CDS            KanR: aminoglycoside phosphotransferase; aphA-3; confers resistance to kanamycin
  10451..11039   +  rep_origin     ori: high-copy-number ColE1/pMB1/pBR322/pUC origin of replication
  11175..11199   +  misc_feature   LB T-DNA repeat: left border repeat from nopaline C58 T-DNA
>Addgene plasmid #117590 | pEPOR2KN0018 | addgene full sequence | sequence record 228288 | Addgene NGS Result
GAACACTCTGTGCCGATGTATCACCTCTCGCAAGAATTCAAGCTTGGAGGTCAACATGGTGGAGCACGAC
ACTCTGGTCTACTCCAAAAATGTCAAAGATACAGTCTCAGAAGATCAAAGGGCTATTGAGACTTTTCAAC
AAAGGATAATTTCGGGAAACCTCCTCGGATTCCATTGCCCAGCTATCTGTCACTTCATCGAAAGGACAGT
AGAAAAGGAAGGTGGCTCCTACAAATGCCATCATTGCGATAAAGGAAAGGCTATCATTCAAGATCTCTCT
GCCGACAGTGGTCCCAAAGATGGACCCCCACCCACGAGGAGCATCGTGGAAAAAGAAGAGGTTCCAACCA
CGTCTACAAAGCAAGTGGATTGATGTGATAACATGGTGGAGCACGACACTCTGGTCTACTCCAAAAATGT
CAAAGATACAGTCTCAGAAGATCAAAGGGCTATTGAGACTTTTCAACAAAGGATAATTTCGGGAAACCTC
CTCGGATTCCATTGCCCAGCTATCTGTCACTTCATCGAAAGGACAGTAGAAAAGGAAGGTGGCTCCTACA
AATGCCATCATTGCGATAAAGGAAAGGCTATCATTCAAGATCTCTCTGCCGACAGTGGTCCCAAAGATGG
ACCCCCACCCACGAGGAGCATCGTGGAAAAAGAAGAGGTTCCAACCACGTCTACAAAGCAAGTGGATTGA
TGTGACATCTCCACTGACGTAAGGGATGACGCACAATCCCACTATCCTTCGCAAGACCCTTCCTCTATAT
AAGGAAGTTCATTTCATTTGGAGAGGACACGCTCGAGTATAAGAGCTCATTTTTACAACAATTACCAACA
ACAACAAACAACAAACAACATTACAATTACATTTACAATTATCGATACAATGGACAAGAAGTACTCCATT
GGGCTCGATATCGGCACAAACAGCGTCGGCTGGGCCGTCATTACGGACGAGTACAAGGTGCCGAGCAAAA
AATTCAAAGTTCTGGGCAATACCGATCGCCACAGCATAAAGAAGAACCTCATTGGCGCCCTCCTGTTCGA
CTCCGGGGAGACGGCCGAAGCCACGCGGCTCAAAAGAACAGCACGGCGCAGATATACCCGCAGAAAGAAT
CGGATCTGCTACCTGCAGGAGATCTTTAGTAATGAGATGGCTAAGGTGGATGACTCTTTCTTCCATAGGC
TGGAGGAGTCCTTTTTGGTGGAGGAGGATAAAAAGCACGAGCGCCACCCAATCTTTGGCAATATCGTGGA
CGAGGTGGCGTACCATGAAAAGTACCCAACCATATATCATCTGAGGAAGAAGCTTGTAGACAGTACTGAT
AAGGCTGACTTGCGGTTGATCTATCTCGCGCTGGCGCATATGATCAAATTTCGGGGACACTTCCTCATCG
AGGGGGACCTGAACCCAGACAACAGCGATGTCGACAAACTCTTTATCCAACTGGTTCAGACTTACAATCA
GCTTTTCGAAGAGAACCCGATCAACGCATCCGGAGTTGACGCCAAAGCAATCCTGAGCGCTAGGCTGTCC
AAATCCCGGCGGCTCGAAAACCTCATCGCACAGCTCCCTGGGGAGAAGAAGAACGGCCTGTTTGGTAATC
TTATCGCCCTGTCACTCGGGCTGACCCCCAACTTTAAATCTAACTTCGACCTGGCCGAAGATGCCAAGCT
TCAACTGAGCAAAGACACCTACGATGATGATCTCGACAATCTGCTGGCCCAGATCGGCGACCAGTACGCA
GACCTTTTTTTGGCGGCAAAGAACCTGTCAGACGCCATTCTGCTGAGTGATATTCTGCGAGTGAACACGG
AGATCACCAAAGCTCCGCTGAGCGCTAGTATGATCAAGCGCTATGATGAGCACCACCAAGACTTGACTTT
GCTGAAGGCCCTTGTCAGACAGCAACTGCCTGAGAAGTACAAGGAAATTTTCTTCGATCAGTCTAAAAAT
GGCTACGCCGGATACATTGACGGCGGAGCAAGCCAGGAGGAATTTTACAAATTTATTAAGCCCATCTTGG
AAAAAATGGACGGCACCGAGGAGCTGCTGGTAAAGCTTAACAGAGAAGATCTGTTGCGCAAACAGCGCAC
TTTCGACAATGGAAGCATCCCCCACCAGATTCACCTGGGCGAACTGCACGCTATCCTCAGGCGGCAAGAG
GATTTCTACCCCTTTTTGAAAGATAACAGGGAAAAGATTGAGAAAATCCTCACATTTCGGATACCCTACT
ATGTAGGCCCCCTCGCCCGGGGAAATTCCAGATTCGCGTGGATGACTCGCAAATCAGAAGAGACTATCAC
TCCCTGGAACTTCGAGGAAGTCGTGGATAAGGGGGCCTCTGCCCAGTCCTTCATCGAAAGGATGACTAAC
TTTGATAAAAATCTGCCTAACGAAAAGGTGCTTCCTAAACACTCTCTGCTGTACGAGTACTTCACAGTTT
ATAACGAGCTCACCAAGGTCAAATACGTCACAGAAGGGATGAGAAAGCCAGCATTCCTGTCTGGAGAGCA
GAAGAAAGCTATCGTGGACCTCCTCTTCAAGACGAACCGGAAAGTTACCGTGAAACAGCTCAAAGAAGAT
TATTTCAAAAAGATTGAATGTTTCGACTCTGTTGAAATCAGCGGAGTGGAGGATCGCTTCAACGCATCCC
TGGGAACGTATCACGATCTCCTGAAAATCATTAAAGACAAGGACTTCCTGGACAATGAGGAGAACGAGGA
CATTCTTGAGGACATTGTCCTCACCCTTACGTTGTTTGAAGATAGGGAGATGATTGAAGAACGCTTGAAA
ACTTACGCTCATCTCTTCGACGACAAAGTCATGAAACAGCTCAAGAGGCGCCGATATACAGGATGGGGGC
GGCTGTCAAGAAAACTGATCAATGGGATCCGAGACAAGCAGAGTGGAAAGACAATCCTGGATTTTCTTAA
GTCCGATGGATTTGCCAACCGGAACTTCATGCAGTTGATCCATGATGACTCTCTCACCTTTAAGGAGGAC
ATCCAGAAAGCACAAGTTTCTGGCCAGGGGGACAGTCTCCACGAGCACATCGCTAATCTTGCAGGTAGCC
CAGCTATCAAAAAGGGAATACTGCAGACCGTTAAGGTCGTGGATGAACTCGTCAAAGTAATGGGAAGGCA
TAAGCCCGAGAATATCGTTATCGAGATGGCCCGAGAGAACCAAACTACCCAGAAGGGACAGAAGAACAGT
AGGGAAAGGATGAAGAGGATTGAAGAGGGTATAAAAGAACTGGGGTCCCAAATCCTTAAGGAACACCCAG
TTGAAAACACCCAGCTTCAGAATGAGAAGCTCTACCTGTACTACCTGCAGAACGGCAGGGACATGTACGT
GGATCAGGAACTGGACATCAATCGGCTCTCCGACTACGACGTGGATCATATCGTGCCCCAGTCTTTTCTC
AAAGATGATTCTATTGATAATGCAGTGTTGACAAGATCCGATAAAAATAGAGGGAAGAGTGATAACGTCC
CCTCAGAAGAAGTTGTCAAGAAAATGAAAAATTATTGGCGGCAGCTGCTGAACGCCAAACTGATCACACA
ACGGAAGTTCGATAATCTGACTAAGGCTGAACGAGGTGGCCTGTCTGAGTTGGATAAAGCCGGCTTCATC
AAAAGGCAGCTTGTTGAGACACGCCAGATCACCAAGCACGTGGCCCAAATTCTCGATTCACGCATGAACA
CCAAGTACGATGAAAATGACAAACTGATTCGAGAGGTGAAAGTTATTACTCTGAAGTCTAAGCTGGTTTC
AGATTTCAGAAAGGACTTTCAGTTTTATAAGGTGAGAGAGATCAACAATTACCACCATGCGCATGATGCC
TACCTGAATGCAGTGGTAGGCACTGCACTTATCAAAAAATATCCCAAGCTTGAATCTGAATTTGTTTACG
GAGACTATAAAGTGTACGATGTTAGGAAAATGATCGCAAAGTCTGAGCAGGAAATAGGCAAGGCCACCGC
TAAGTACTTCTTTTACAGCAATATTATGAATTTTTTCAAGACCGAGATTACACTGGCCAATGGAGAGATT
CGGAAGCGACCACTTATCGAAACAAACGGAGAAACAGGAGAAATCGTGTGGGACAAGGGTAGGGATTTCG
CGACAGTCCGGAAGGTCCTGTCCATGCCGCAGGTGAACATCGTTAAAAAGACCGAAGTACAGACCGGAGG
CTTCTCCAAGGAAAGTATCCTCCCGAAAAGGAACAGCGACAAGCTGATCGCACGCAAAAAAGATTGGGAC
CCCAAGAAATACGGCGGATTCGATTCTCCTACAGTCGCTTACAGTGTACTGGTTGTGGCCAAAGTGGAGA
AAGGGAAGTCTAAAAAACTCAAAAGCGTCAAGGAACTGCTGGGCATCACAATCATGGAGCGATCAAGCTT
CGAAAAAAACCCCATCGACTTTCTCGAGGCGAAAGGATATAAAGAGGTCAAAAAAGACCTCATCATTAAG
CTTCCCAAGTACTCTCTCTTTGAGCTTGAAAACGGCCGGAAACGAATGCTCGCTAGTGCGGGCGAGCTGC
AGAAAGGTAACGAGCTGGCACTGCCCTCTAAATACGTTAATTTCTTGTATCTGGCCAGCCACTATGAAAA
GCTCAAAGGATCTCCCGAAGATAATGAGCAGAAGCAGCTGTTCGTGGAACAACACAAACACTACCTTGAT
GAGATCATCGAGCAAATAAGCGAATTCTCCAAAAGAGTGATCCTCGCCGACGCTAACCTCGATAAGGTGC
TTTCTGCTTACAATAAGCACAGGGATAAGCCCATCAGGGAGCAGGCAGAAAACATTATCCACTTGTTTAC
TCTGACCAACTTGGGCGCGCCTGCAGCCTTCAAGTACTTCGACACCACCATAGACAGAAAGCGGTACACC
TCTACAAAGGAGGTCCTGGACGCCACACTGATTCATCAGTCAATTACGGGGCTCTATGAAACAAGAATCG
ACCTCTCTCAGCTCGGTGGAGACAGCAGGGCTGACCCCAAGAAGAAGAGGAAGGTGGGTTCGATGGTGAG
CAAGGGCGAGGAGCTGTTCACCGGGGTGGTGCCCATCCTGGTCGAGCTGGACGGCGACGTAAACGGCCAC
AAGTTCAGCGTGTCCGGCGAGGGCGAGGGCGATGCCACCTACGGCAAGCTGACCCTGAAGTTCATCTGCA
CCACCGGCAAGCTGCCCGTGCCCTGGCCCACCCTCGTGACCACCTTCGGCTACGGCCTGCAGTGCTTCGC
CCGCTACCCCGACCACATGAAGCAGCACGACTTCTTCAAGTCCGCCATGCCCGAAGGCTACGTCCAGGAG
CGCACCATCTTCTTCAAGGACGACGGCAACTACAAGACCCGCGCCGAGGTGAAGTTCGAGGGCGACACCC
TGGTGAACCGCATCGAGCTGAAGGGCATCGACTTCAAGGAGGACGGCAACATCCTGGGGCACAAGCTGGA
GTACAACTACAACAGCCACAACGTCTATATCATGGCCGACAAGCAGAAGAACGGCATCAAGGTGAACTTC
AAGATCCGCCACAACATCGAGGACGGCAGCGTGCAGCTCGCCGACCACTACCAGCAGAACACCCCCATCG
GCGACGGCCCCGTGCTGCTGCCCGACAACCACTACCTGAGCTACCAGTCCGCCCTGAGCAAAGACCCCAA
CGAGAAGCGCGATCACATGGTCCTGCTGGAGTTCGTGACCGCCGCCGGGATCACTCTCGGCATGGACGAG
CTGTACAAGTGAGCTTGTCAAGCAGATCGTTCAAACATTTGGCAATAAAGTTTCTTAAGATTGAATCCTG
TTGCCGGTCTTGCGATGATTATCATATAATTTCTGTTGAATTACGTTAAGCATGTAATAATTAACATGTA
ATGCATGACGTTATTTATGAGATGGGTTTTTATGATTAGAGTCCCGCAATTATACATTTAATACGCGATA
GAAAACAAAATATAGCGCGCAAACTAGGATAAATTATCGCGCGCGGTGTCATCTATGTTACTAGATCGAC
GCTACTAGAATTCGAGCTCGGAGCATCTTCATTCTTAAGATATGAAGATAATCTTCAAAAGGCCCCTGGG
AATCTGAAAGAAGAGAAGCAGGCCCATTTATATGGGAAAGAACAATAGTATTTCTTATATAGGCCCATTT
AAGTTGAAAACAATCTTCAAAAGTCCCACATCGCTTAGATAAGAAAACGAAGCTGAGTTTATATACAGCT
AGAGTCGAAGTAGTGATTGCTGTTAATTTGAGAGTCCAGTTTTAGAGCTAGAAATAGCAAGTTAAAATAA
GGCTAGTCCGTTATCAACTTGAAAAAGTGGCACCGAGTCGGTGCTTTTTTTCTAGACCCAGCTTTCTTGT
ACAAAGTTGGCATTACGCTTTACGAGGATGCACATGTGACCGAGGGACACGAAGTGATCCGTTTAAACTA
TCAGTGTTTGACAGGATATATTGGCGGGTAAACCTAAGAGAAAAGAGCGTTTATTAGAATAATCGGATAT
TTAAAAGGGCGTGAAAAGGTTTATCCGTTCGTCCATTTGTATGTGCATGCCAACCACAGGGTTCCCCTCG
GGAGTCAGCCGTGCGGCTGCATGAAATCCTGGCCGGTTTGTCTGATGCCAAGCTGGCGGCCTGGCCGGCC
AGCTTGGCCGCTGAAGAAACCGAGCGCCGCCGTCTAAAAAGGTGATGTGTATTTGAGTAAAACAGCTTGC
GTCATGCGGTCGCTGCGTATATGATGCGATGAGTAAATAAACAAATACGCAAGGGGAACGCATGAAGGTT
ATCGCTGTACTTAACCAGAAAGGCGGGTCAGGCAAGACGACCATCGCAACCCATCTAGCCCGCGCCCTGC
AACTCGCCGGGGCCGATGTTCTGTTAGTCGATTCCGATCCCCAGGGCAGTGCCCGCGATTGGGCGGCCGT
GCGGGAAGATCAACCGCTAACCGTTGTCGGCATCGACCGCCCGACGATTGACCGCGACGTGAAGGCCATC
GGCCGGCGCGACTTCGTAGTGATCGACGGAGCGCCCCAGGCGGCGGACTTGGCTGTGTCCGCGATCAAGG
CAGCCGACTTCGTGCTGATTCCGGTGCAGCCAAGCCCTTACGACATATGGGCCACCGCCGACCTGGTGGA
GCTGGTTAAGCAGCGCATTGAGGTCACGGATGGAAGGCTACAAGCGGCCTTTGTCGTGTCGCGGGCGATC
AAAGGCACGCGCATCGGCGGTGAGGTTGCCGAGGCGCTGGCCGGGTACGAGCTGCCCATTCTTGAGTCCC
GTATCACGCAGCGCGTGAGCTACCCAGGCACTGCCGCCGCCGGCACAACCGTTCTTGAATCAGAACCCGA
GGGCGACGCTGCCCGCGAGGTCCAGGCGCTGGCCGCTGAAATTAAATCAAAACTCATTTGAGTTAATGAG
GTAAAGAGAAAATGAGCAAAAGCACAAACACGCTAAGTGCCGGCCGTCCGAGCGCACGCAGCAGCAAGGC
TGCAACGTTGGCCAGCCTGGCAGACACGCCAGCCATGAAGCGGGTCAACTTTCAGTTGCCGGCGGAGGAT
CACACCAAGCTGAAGATGTACGCGGTACGCCAAGGCAAGACCATTACCGAGCTGCTATCTGAATACATCG
CGCAGCTACCAGAGTAAATGAGCAAATGAATAAATGAGTAGATGAATTTTAGCGGCTAAAGGAGGCGGCA
TGGAAAATCAAGAACAACCAGGCACCGACGCCGTGGAATGCCCCATGTGTGGAGGAACGGGCGGTTGGCC
AGGCGTAAGCGGCTGGGTTGTCTGCCGGCCCTGCAATGGCACTGGAACCCCCAAGCCCGAGGAATCGGCG
TGAGCGGTCGCAAACCATCCGGCCCGGTACAAATCGGCGCGGCGCTGGGTGATGACCTGGTGGAGAAGTT
GAAGGCCGCGCAGGCCGCCCAGCGGCAACGCATCGAGGCAGAAGCACGCCCCGGTGAATCGTGGCAAGCG
GCCGCTGATCGAATCCGCAAAGAATCCCGGCAACCGCCGGCAGCCGGTGCGTCGTCGATTAGGAAGCCGC
CCAAGGGCGACGAGCAACCAGATTTTTTCGTTCCGATGCTCTATGACGTGGGCACCCGCGATAGTCGCAG
CATCATGGACGTGGCCGTTTTCCGTCTGTCGAAGCGTGACCGACGAGCTGGCGAGGTGATCCGCTACGAG
CTTCCAGACGGGCACGTAGAGGTTTCCGCAGGGCCGGCCGGCATGGCCAGTGTGTGGGATTACGACCTGG
TACTGATGGCGGTTTCCCATCTAACCGAATCCATGAACCGATACCGGGAAGGGAAGGGAGACAAGCCCGG
CCGCGTGTTCCGTCCACACGTTGCGGACGTACTCAAGTTCTGCCGGCGAGCCGATGGCGGAAAGCAGAAA
GACGACCTGGTAGAAACCTGCATTCGGTTAAACACCACGCACGTTGCCATGCAGCGTACGAAGAAGGCCA
AGAACGGCCGCCTGGTGACGGTATCCGAGGGTGAAGCCTTGATTAGCCGCTACAAGATCGTAAAGAGCGA
AACCGGGCGGCCGGAGTACATCGAGATCGAGCTAGCTGATTGGATGTACCGCGAGATTACAGAAGGCAAG
AACCCGGACGTGCTGACGGTTCACCCCGATTACTTTTTGATCGATCCCGGCATCGGCCGTTTTCTCTACC
GCCTGGCACGCCGCGCCGCAGGCAAGGCAGAAGCCAGATGGTTGTTCAAGACGATCTACGAACGCAGTGG
CAGCGCCGGAGAGTTCAAGAAGTTCTGTTTCACCGTGCGCAAGCTGATCGGGTCAAATGACCTGCCGGAG
TACGATTTGAAGGAGGAGGCGGGGCAGGCTGGCCCGATCCTAGTCATGCGCTACCGCAACCTGATCGAGG
GCGAAGCATCCGCCGGTTCCTAATGTACGGAGCAGATGCTAGGGCAAATTGCCCTAGCAGGGGAAAAAGG
TCGAAAAAGCTTCTTTCCTGTGGATAGCACGTACATTGGGAACCCAAAGCCGTACATTGGGAACCGGAAC
CCGTACATTGGGAACCCAAAGCCGTACATTGGGAACCGGTCACACATGTAAGTGACTGATATAAAAGAGA
AAAAAGGCGATTTTTCCGCCTAAAACTCTTTAAAACTTATTAAAACTCTTAAAACCCGCCTGGCCTGTGC
ATAACTGTCTGGCCAGCGCACAGCCGAACAGCTGCAAAAAGCGCCCACATCAAGGCTCCGAGTGCGCGGA
ACCCCTATTTGTTTATTTTTCTAAATACATTCAAATATGTATCCGCTCATGAGACAATAACCCKSCTGGC
CTGTGCATAACTGTCTGGCCAGCGCACAGCCGAACAGCTGCAAAAAGCGCCCACATCAAGGCTCCGAGTG
CGCGGAACCCCTATTTGTTTATTTTTCTAAATACATTCAAATATGTATCCGCTCATGAGACAATAACCCT
GATAAATGCTTCAATAATATTGAAAAAGGAAGAGTATGGCTAAAATGAGAATATCACCGGAATTGAAAAA
ACTGATCGAAAAATACCGCTGCGTAAAAGATACGGAAGGAATGTCTCCTGCTAAGGTATATAAGCTGGTG
GGAGAAAATGAAAACCTATATTTAAAAATGACGGACAGCCGGTATAAAGGGACCACCTATGATGTGGAAC
GGGAAAAGGACATGATGCTATGGCTGGAAGGAAAGCTGCCTGTTCCAAAGGTCCTGCACTTTGAACGGCA
TGATGGCTGGAGCAATCTGCTCATGAGTGAGGCCGATGGCGTCCTTTGCTCGGAAGAGTATGAAGATGAA
CAAAGCCCTGAAAAGATTATCGAGCTGTATGCGGAGTGCATCAGGCTCTTTCACTCCATCGACATATCGG
ATTGTCCCTATACGAATAGCTTAGACAGCCGCTTAGCCGAATTGGATTACTTACTGAATAACGATCTGGC
CGATGTGGATTGCGAAAACTGGGAAGAGGACACTCCATTTAAAGATCCGCGCGAGCTGTATGATTTTTTA
AAGACGGAAAAGCCCGAAGAGGAACTTGTCTTTTCCCACGGCGACCTGGGAGACAGCAACATCTTTGTGA
AAGATGGCAAAGTAAGTGGCTTTATTGATCTTGGGAGAAGCGGCAGGGCGGACAAGTGGTATGACATTGC
CTTCTGCGTCCGGTCGCTCAGGGAGGATATCGGGGAAGAACAGTATGTCGAGCTATTTTTTGACTTACTG
GGGATCAAGCCTGATTGGGAGAAAATAAAATATTATATTTTACTGGATGAATTGTTTTAGCTGTCAGACC
AAGTTTACTCATATATACTTTAGATTGATTTAAAACTTCATTTTTAATTTAAAAGGATCTAGGTGAAGAT
CCTTTTTGATAATCTCATGACCAAAATCCCTTAACGTGAGTTTTCGTTCCACTGAGCGTCAGACCCCGTA
GAAAAGATCAAAGGATCTTCTTGAGATCCTTTTTTTCTGCGCGTAATCTGCTGCTTGCAAACAAAAAAAC
CACCGCTACCAGCGGTGGTTTGTTTGCCGGATCAAGAGCTACCAACTCTTTTTCCGAAGGTAACTGGCTT
CAGCAGAGCGCAGATACCAAATACTGTTCTTCTAGTGTAGCCGTAGTTAGGCCACCACTTCAAGAACTCT
GTAGCACCGCCTACATACCTCGCTCTGCTAATCCTGTTACCAGTGGCTGCTGCCAGTGGCGATAAGTCGT
GTCTTACCGGGTTGGACTCAAGACGATAGTTACCGGATAAGGCGCAGCGGTCGGGCTGAACGGGGGGTTC
GTGCACACAGCCCAGCTTGGAGCGAACGACCTACACCGAACTGAGATACCTACAGCGTGAGCTATGAGAA
AGCGCCACGCTTCCCGAAGGGAGAAAGGCGGACAGGTATCCGGTAAGCGGCAGGGTCGGAACAGGAGAGC
GCACGAGGGAGCTTCCAGGGGGAAACGCCTGGTATCTTTATAGTCCTGTCGGGTTTCGCCACCTCTGACT
TGAGCGTCGATTTTTGTGATGCTCGTCAGGGGGGCGGAGCCTATGGAAAAACGCCAGCAACGCGGCCTTT
TTACGGTTCCTGCTCGGATCTGTTGGACCGGACAGTAGTCATGGTTGATGGGCTGCCTGTATCGAGTGGT
GATTTTGTGCCGAGCTGCCGGTCGGGGAGCTGTTGGCTGGCTGGTGGCAGGATATATTGTGGTGTAAACA
AATTGACGCTTAGACAACTTAATAACACATTGCGGACGTTTTTAATGTACTGGGGTT
